>Addgene plasmid #215104 | p21-HA-NeoR | addgene full sequence | sequence record 427412 | Addgene NGS Result
GACGGATCGGGAGATCTCCCGATCCCCTATGGTGCACTCTCAGTACAATCTGCTCTGATGCCGCATAGTT
AAGCCAGTATCTGCTCCCTGCTTGTGTGTTGGAGGTCGCTGAGTAGTGCGCGAGCAAAATTTAAGCTACA
ACAAGGCAAGGCTTGACCGACAATTGCATGAAGAATCTGCTTAGGGTTAGGCGTTTTGCGCTGCTTCGCG
ATGTACGGGCCAGATATACGCGTTGACATTGATTATTGACTAGTTATTAATAGTAATCAATTACGGGGTC
ATTAGTTCATAGCCCATATATGGAGTTCCGCGTTACATAACTTACGGTAAATGGCCCGCCTGGCTGACCG
CCCAACGACCCCCGCCCATTGACGTCAATAATGACGTATGTTCCCATAGTAACGCCAATAGGGACTTTCC
ATTGACGTCAATGGGTGGAGTATTTACGGTAAACTGCCCACTTGGCAGTACATCAAGTGTATCATATGCC
AAGTACGCCCCCTATTGACGTCAATGACGGTAAATGGCCCGCCTGGCATTATGCCCAGTACATGACCTTA
TGGGACTTTCCTACTTGGCAGTACATCTACGTATTAGTCATCGCTATTACCATGGTGATGCGGTTTTGGC
AGTACATCAATGGGCGTGGATAGCGGTTTGACTCACGGGGATTTCCAAGTCTCCACCCCATTGACGTCAA
TGGGAGTTTGTTTTGGCACCAAAATCAACGGGACTTTCCAAAATGTCGTAACAACTCCGCCCCATTGACG
CAAATGGGCGGTAGGCGTGTACGGTGGGAGGTCTATATAAGCAGAGCTCTCTGGCTAACTAGAGAACCCA
CTGCTTACTGGCTTATCGAAATTAATACGACTCACTATAGGGAGACCCAAGCTTATGTCAGAACCGGCTG
GGGATGTCCGTCAGAACCCATGCGGCAGCAAGGCCTGCCGCCGCCTCTTCGGCCCAGTGGACAGCGAGCA
GCTGAGCCGCGACTGTGATGCGCTAATGGCGGGCTGCATCCAGGAGGCCCGTGAGCGATGGAACTTCGAC
TTTGTCACCGAGACACCACTGGAGGGTGACTTCGCCTGGGAGCGTGTGCGGGGCCTTGGCCTGCCCAAGC
TCTACCTTCCCACGGGGCCCCGGCGAGGCCGGGATGAGTTGGGAGGAGGCAGGCGGCCTGGCACCTCACC
TGCTCTGCTGCAGGGGACAGCAGAGGAAGACCATGTGGACCTGTCACTGTCTTGTACCCTTGTGCCTCGC
TCAGGGGAGCAGGCTGAAGGGTCCCCAGGTGGACCTGGAGACTCTCAGGGTCGAAAACGGCGGCAGACCA
GCATGACAGATTTCTACCACTCCAAACGCCGGCTGATCTTCTCCAAGAGGAAGCCCTACCCATACGACGT
CCCAGACTACGCTTAACTCGAGCATGCATCTAGAGGGCCCTATTCTATAGTGTCACCTAAATGCTAGAGC
TCGCTGATCAGCCTCGACTGTGCCTTCTAGTTGCCAGCCATCTGTTGTTTGCCCCTCCCCCGTGCCTTCC
TTGACCCTGGAAGGTGCCACTCCCACTGTCCTTTCCTAATAAAATGAGGAAATTGCATCGCATTGTCTGA
GTAGGTGTCATTCTATTCTGGGGGGTGGGGTGGGGCAGGACAGCAAGGGGGAGGATTGGGAAGACAATAG
CAGGCATGCTGGGGATGCGGTGGGCTCTATGGCTTCTGAGGCGGAAAGAACCAGCTGGGGCTCTAGGGGG
TATCCCC
[124 nt withheld, positions 1758-1881]
C
[91 nt withheld, positions 1883-1973]
A
[49 nt withheld, positions 1975-2023]
CCTTTGACGTTGGAGTCCACGTTCTTT
[37 nt withheld, positions 2051-2087]
ACCCTATCTCGGTCTATTCTTTTGATTTATAAGGGATTTTGCCGATTTCGGCCTATTGGTTAAAAAATGA
GCTGATTTAACAAAAATTTAACGCGAATTAATTCTGTGGAATGTGTGTCAGTTAGGGTGTGGAAAGTCCC
CAGGCTCCCCAGCAGGCAGAAGTATGCAAAGCATGCATCTCAATTAGTCAGCAACCAGGTGTGGAAAGTC
CCCAGGCTCCCCAGCAGGCAGAAGTATGCAAAGCATGCATCTCAATTAGTCAGCAACCATAGTCCCGCCC
CTAACTCCGCCCATCCCGCCCCTAACTCCGCCCAGTTCCGCCCATTCTCCGCCCCATGGCTGACTAATTT
TTTTTATTTATGCAGAGGCCGAGGCCGCCTCTGCCTCTGAGCTATTCCAGAAGTAGTGAGGAGGCTTTTT
TGGAGGCCTAGGCTTTTGCAAAAAGCTCCCGGGAGCTTGTATATCCATTTTCGGATCTGATCAAGAGACA
GGATGAGGATCGTTTCGCATGATTGAACAAGATGGATTGCACGCAGGTTCTCCGGCCGCTTGGGTGGAGA
GGCTATTCGGCTATGACTGGGCACAACAGACAATCGGCTGCTCTGATGCCGCCGTGTTCCGGCTGTCAGC
GCAGGGGCGCCCGGTTCTTTTTGTCAAGACCGACCTGTCCGGTGCCCTGAATGAACTGCAGGACGAGGCA
GCGCGGCTATCGTGGCTGGCCACGACGGGCGTTCCTTGCGCAGCTGTGCTCGACGTTGTCACTGAAGCGG
GAAGGGACTGGCTGCTATTGGGCGAAGTGCCGGGGCAGGATCTCCTGTCATCTCACCTTGCTCCTGCCGA
GAAAGTATCCATCATGGCTGATGCAATGCGGCGGCTGCATACGCTTGATCCGGCTACCTGCCCATTCGAC
CACCAAGCGAAACATCGCATCGAGCGAGCACGTACTCGGATGGAAGCCGGTCTTGTCGATCAGGATGATC
TGGACGAAGAGCATCAGGGGCTCGCGCCAGCCGAACTGTTCGCCAGGCTCAAGGCGCGCATGCCCGACGG
CGAGGATCTCGTCGTGACCCATGGCGATGCCTGCTTGCCGAATATCATGGTGGAAAATGGCCGCTTTTCT
GGATTCATCGACTGTGGCCGGCTGGGTGTGGCGGACCGCTATCAGGACATAGCGTTGGCTACCCGTGATA
TTGCTGAAGAGCTTGGCGGCGAATGGGCTGACCGCTTCCTCGTGCTTTACGGTATCGCCGCTCCCGATTC
GCAGCGCATCGCCTTCTATCGCCTTCTTGACGAGTTCTTCTGAGCGGGACTCTGGGGTTCGAAATGACCG
ACCAAGCGACGCCCAACCTGCCATCACGAGATTTCGATTCCACCGCCGCCTTCTATGAAAGGTTGGGCTT
CGGAATCGTTTTCCGGGACGCCGGCTGGATGATCCTCCAGCGCGGGGATCTCATGCTGGAGTTCTTCGCC
CACCCCAACTTGTTTATTGCAGCTTATAATGGTTACAAATAAAGCAATAGCATCACAAATTTCACAAATA
AAGCATTTTTTTCACTGCATTCTAGTTGTGGTTTGTCCAAACTCATCAATGTATCTTATCATGTCTGTAT
ACCGTCGACCTCTAGCTAGAGCTTGGCGTAATCATGGTCATAGCTGTTTCCTGTGTGAAATTGTTATCCG
CTCACAATTCCACACAACATACGAGCCGGAAGCATAAAGTGTAAAGCCTGGGGTGCCTAATGAGTGAGCT
AACTCACATTAATTGCGTTGCGCTCACTGCCCGCTTTCCAGTCGGGAAACCTGTCGTGCCAGCTGCATTA
ATGAATCGGCCAACGCGCGGGGAGAGGCGGTTTGCGTATTGGGCGCTCTTCCGCTTCCTCGCTCACTGAC
TCGCTGCGCTCGGTCGTTCGGCTGCGGCGAGCGGTATCAGCTCACTCAAAGGCGGTAATACGGTTATCCA
CAGAATCAGGGGATAACGCAGGAAAGAACATGTGAGCAAAAGGCCAGCAAAAGGCCAGGAACCGTAAAAA
GGCCGCGTTGCTGGCGTTTTTCCATAGGCTCCGCCCCCCTGACGAGCATCACAAAAATCGACGCTCAAGT
CAGAGGTGGCGAAACCCGACAGGACTATAAAGATACCAGGCGTTTCCCCCTGGAAGCTCCCTCGTGCGCT
CTCCTGTTCCGACCCTGCCGCTTACCGGATACCTGTCCGCCTTTCTCCCTTCGGGAAGCGTGGCGCTTTC
TCATAGCTCACGCTGTAGGTATCTCAGTTCGGTGTAGGTCGTTCGCTCCAAGCTGGGCTGTGTGCACGAA
CCCCCCGTTCAGCCCGACCGCTGCGCCTTATCCGGTAACTATCGTCTTGAGTCCAACCCGGTAAGACACG
ACTTATCGCCACTGGCAGCAGCCACTGGTAACAGGATTAGCAGAGCGAGGTATGTAGGCGGTGCTACAGA
GTTCTTGAAGTGGTGGCCTAACTACGGCTACACTAGAAGAACAGTATTTGGTATCTGCGCTCTGCTGAAG
CCAGTTACCTTCGGAAAAAGAGTTGGTAGCTCTTGATCCGGCAAACAAACCACCGCTGGTAGCGGTGGTT
TTTTTGTTTGCAAGCAGCAGATTACGCGCAGAAAAAAAGGATCTCAAGAAGATCCTTTGATCTTTTCTAC
GGGGTCTGACGCTCAGTGGAACGAAAACTCACGTTAAGGGATTTTGGTCATGAGATTATCAAAAAGGATC
TTCACCTAGATCCTTTTAAATTAAAAATGAAGTTTTAAATCAATCTAAAGTATATATGAGTAAACTTGGT
CTGACAGTTACCAATGCTTAATCAGTGAGGCACCTATCTCAGCGATCTGTCTATTTCGTTCATCCATAGT
TGCCTGACTCCCCGTCGTGTAGATAACTACGATACGGGAGGGCTTACCATCTGGCCCCAGTGCTGCAATG
ATACCGCGAGACCCACGCTCACCGGCTCCAGATTTATCAGCAATAAACCAGCCAGCCGGAAGGGCCGAGC
GCAGAAGTGGTCCTGCAACTTTATCCGCCTCCATCCAGTCTATTAATTGTTGCCGGGAAGCTAGAGTAAG
TAGTTCGCCAGTTAATAGTTTGCGCAACGTTGTTGCCATTGCTACAGGCATCGTGGTGTCACGCTCGTCG
TTTGGTATGGCTTCATTCAGCTCCGGTTCCCAACGATCAAGGCGAGTTACATGATCCCCCATGTTGTGCA
AAAAAGCGGTTAGCTCCTTCGGTCCTCCGATCGTTGTCAGAAGTAAGTTGGCCGCAGTGTTATCACTCAT
GGTTATGGCAGCACTGCATAATTCTCTTACTGTCATGCCATCCGTAAGATGCTTTTCTGTGACTGGTGAG
TACTCAACCAAGTCATTCTGAGAATAGTGTATGCGGCGACCGAGTTGCTCTTGCCCGGCGTCAATACGGG
ATAATACCGCGCCACATAGCAGAACTTTAAAAGTGCTCATCATTGGAAAACGTTCTTCGGGGCGAAAACT
CTCAAGGATCTTACCGCTGTTGAGATCCAGTTCGATGTAACCCACTCGTGCACCCAACTGATCTTCAGCA
TCTTTTACTTTCACCAGCGTTTCTGGGTGAGCAAAAACAGGAAGGCAAAATGCCGCAAAAAAGGGAATAA
GGGCGACACGGAAATGTTGAATACTCATACTCTTCCTTTTTCAATATTATTGAAGCATTTATCAGGGTTA
TTGTCTCATGAGCGGATACATATTTGAATGTATTTAGAAAAATAAACAAATAGGGGTTCCGCGCACATTT
CCCCGAAAAGTGCCACCTGACGTC
Features (pLannotate 1.2.2; 21 found; start..end, strand, type, name):
     28..80      -  misc_feature   bom (fragment): basis of mobility region from pBR322
    235..614     +  enhancer       CMV enhancer: human cytomegalovirus immediate early enhancer
    615..818     +  promoter       CMV promoter: human cytomegalovirus (CMV) immediate early promoter
    814..847     +  LTR            5' LTR (truncated) (fragment): truncated 5' long terminal repeat (LTR) from HIV-1
    863..881     +  promoter       T7 promoter: promoter for bacteriophage T7 RNA polymerase
    895..1386    +  CDS            CDKN1A: CDN1A_HUMAN - Also known as CAP20, CDKN1, CIP1, MDA6, PIC1, SDI1, WAF1. Experimental evidence at protein level: Swiss-Prot protein existence level 1. May be involved in p53/TP53 mediated inhibition of cellular proliferation in response to DNA damage. Binds to and inhibits cyclin- dependent kinase activity, preventing phosphorylation of critical cyclin-dependent kinase substrates and blocking cell cycle progression. Functions in the nuclear localization and assembly of cyclin D-CDK4 complex and promotes its kinase activity towards RB1. At higher stoichiometric ratios, inhibits the kinase activi
   1444..1462    -  promoter       SP6 promoter: promoter for bacteriophage SP6 RNA polymerase
   1488..1712    +  polyA_signal   bGH poly(A) signal: bovine growth hormone polyadenylation signal
   1716..1737    +  promoter       SV40 promoter (fragment): SV40 enhancer and early promoter
   1758..2186    +  rep_origin     f1 ori (sequence partly withheld): f1 bacteriophage origin of replication; arrow indicates direction of (+) strand synthesis
   2200..2529    +  promoter       SV40 promoter: SV40 enhancer and early promoter
   2596..3387    +  CDS            neo: KKA2_KLEPN - Also known as kan, nptII. Experimental evidence at protein level: Swiss-Prot protein existence level 1. Resistance to kanamycin, neomycin, paromomycin, ribostamycin, butirosin and gentamicin B. From Klebsiella pneumoniae.
   3411..3569    +  CDS            ble (fragment): BLE_KLEPN - Experimental evidence at protein level: Swiss-Prot protein existence level 1. Binding protein with a strong affinity to the bleomycin family of antibiotics. Binds to CL990; an antimitotic-antibiotic compound. From Klebsiella pneumoniae.
   3564..3685    +  polyA_signal   SV40 poly(A) signal: SV40 polyadenylation signal
   3758..3774    -  protein_bind   lac operator: The lac repressor binds to the lac operator to inhibit transcription in E. coli. This inhibition can be relieved by adding lactose or isopropyl-β-D-thiogalactopyranoside (IPTG). lac repressor encoded by lacI
   3782..3812    -  promoter       lac promoter: promoter for the E. coli lac operon
   3827..3848    -  protein_bind   CAP binding site: CAP binding activates transcription in the presence of cAMP. E. coli catabolite activator protein
   3861..3953    -  CDS            lacI (fragment): lac repressor; lacI; The lac repressor binds to the lac operator to inhibit transcription in E. coli. This inhibition can be relieved by adding lactose or isopropyl-β-D-thiogalactopyranoside (IPTG).
   4136..4724    -  rep_origin     ori: high-copy-number ColE1/pMB1/pBR322/pUC origin of replication
   4895..5755    -  CDS            AmpR: β-lactamase; bla; confers resistance to ampicillin, carbenicillin, and related antibiotics
   5756..5860    -  promoter       AmpR promoter: bla
