[The description below was written by a language model from this plasmid's Addgene catalogue record and pLannotate feature annotations shown in this document.]
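Description:
p21-HA-NeoR is a mammalian expression plasmid built on the pcDNA 3.1 backbone that drives expression of human CDKN1A (p21, also known as CIP1 or WAF1) carrying a C-terminal HA epitope tag. The sequenced record is about 5.9 kb. In E. coli it replicates from a high-copy ColE1/pUC-type origin and is selected through the β-lactamase (AmpR) gene with its own promoter. An f1 origin is also present, along with residual lac promoter/operator and bom fragments typical of this vector family.

The CDKN1A coding sequence sits downstream of the human cytomegalovirus immediate-early enhancer and promoter and is followed by the bovine growth hormone polyadenylation signal, giving strong constitutive transcription in most mammalian cell lines. A T7 promoter upstream and an inverted SP6 promoter downstream flank the insert. The HA tag is listed in the catalogue entry but is not called out as a separate feature in the automated annotation, presumably lying just after the annotated p21 open reading frame. A second cassette, in which the SV40 enhancer/early promoter drives the neomycin phosphotransferase gene ahead of an SV40 poly(A) signal, allows G418 selection of stably transfected cells. The short "ble" and HIV-1 LTR fragments flagged by the annotation tool are small partial matches rather than functional elements.

p21 is a cyclin-dependent kinase inhibitor that binds cyclin–CDK complexes, including cyclin D–CDK4, and mediates p53-linked cell-cycle arrest. The plasmid is suited to transient or stable overexpression of p21, with the HA tag allowing detection or immunoprecipitation. It was deposited with a study on CDK-independent roles of D-type cyclins in DNA mismatch repair.
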