Addgene plasmid #215104: p21-HA-NeoR
Purpose: Expresses p21-HA in mammalian cells.
Depositing lab: Michele Pagano. Depositing organization: NYU Grossman School of Medicine. Publication: CDK-independent role of D-type cyclins in regulating DNA mismatch repair. Rona G, Miwatani-Minter B, Zhang Q, Goldberg HV, Kerzhnerman MA, Howard JB, Simoneschi D, Lane E, Hobbs JW, Sassani E, Wang AA, Keegan S, Laverty DJ, Piett CG, Pongor LS, Xu ML, Andrade J, Thomas A, Sicinski P, Askenazi M, Ueberheide B, Fenyo D, Nagel ZD, Pagano M. Mol Cell. 2024 Feb 29:S1097-2765(24)00129-1. doi: 10.1016/j.molcel.2024.02.010. PubMed 38458201.
Backbone
  Vector backbone: pcDNA 3.1
  Vector type: Mammalian Expression
  Selectable markers: Neomycin (select with G418)
Growth in bacteria
  Bacterial resistance: Ampicillin, 100 μg/mL
  Growth temperature: 37°C
  Growth strain: DH5alpha
  Copy number: High Copy
Gene/Insert
  Gene/Insert name: CDKN1A (alt names: CIP1; WAF1; p21CIP1)
  Species: H. sapiens (human)
  Entrez Gene: CDKN1A (a.k.a. CAP20, CDKN1, CIP1, MDA-6, P21, SDI1, WAF1, p21CIP1)
  Promoter: CMV
  Tag / fusion protein: HA (C terminal on insert)
  Cloning method: Unknown
  Sequencing primers: 5′ CMV; 3′ BGHR
Terms and licenses: Academic/Nonprofit Terms; Industry Terms: Not Available to Industry
How to cite: p21-HA-NeoR was a gift from Michele Pagano (Addgene plasmid # 215104 ; http://n2t.net/addgene:215104 ; RRID:Addgene_215104)
